Addgene plasmid #233582: AiP20178 - pAAV-AiE3095m-minBG-SYFP2-WPRE3-BGHpA
Purpose: AiE3095m is an enhancer sequence, designed to drive AAV-mediated transgene expression in specific populations of brain cells
Depositing lab: Bosiljka Tasic. Depositing organization: Allen Institute. Publication: A suite of enhancer AAVs and transgenic mouse lines for genetic access to cortical cell types. Ben-Simon Y, Hooper M, Narayan S, Daigle TL, Dwivedi D, Way SW, Oster A, Stafford DA, Mich JK, Taormina MJ, Martinez RA, Opitz-Araya X, Roth JR, Alexander JR, Allen S, Amster A, Arbuckle J, Ayala A, Baker PM, Bakken TE, Barcelli T, Barta S, Bendrick J, Bertagnolli D, Bielstein C, Bishwakarma P, Bowlus J, Boyer G, Brouner K, Casian B, Casper T, Chakka AB, Chakrabarty R, Chance RK, Chavan S, Clark M, Colbert K, Collman F, Daniel S, Departee M, DiValentin P, Donadio N, Dotson N, Egdorf T, Fliss T, Gabitto M, Garcia J, Gary A, Gasperini M, Gloe J, Goldy J, Gore BB, Graybuck L, Greisman N, Haeseleer F, Halterman C, Haradon Z, Hastings SD, Helback O, Ho W, Hockemeyer D, Huang C, Huff S, Hunker A, Johansen N, Jones D, Juneau Z, Kalmbach B, Kannan M, Khem S, Kussick E, Kutsal R, Larsen R, Lee C, Lee AY, Leibly M, Lenz GH, Li S, Liang E, Lusk N, Madigan Z, Malloy J, Malone J, McCue R, Melchor J, Mollenkopf T, Moosman S, Morin E, Newman D, Ng L, Ngo K, Omstead V, Otto S, Oyama A, Pena N, Pham T, Phillips E, Pom CA, Potekhina L, Ransford S, Ray PL, Rette D, Reynoldson C, Rimorin C, Rocha D, Ruiz A, Sanchez REA, Sawyer L, Sedeno-Cortes A, Sevigny JP, Shapovalova N, Shepard N, Shulga L, Sigler AR, Siverts L, Soliman S, Somasundaram S, Staats B, Stewart K, Szelenyi E, Tieu M, Trader C, Tran A, van Velthoven CTJ, Walker M, Wang Y, Weed N, Wirthlin M, Wood T, Wynalda B, Yao Z, Zhou T, Ariza J, Dee N, Reding M, Ronellenfitch K, Mufti S, Sunkin SM, Smith KA, Esposito L, Waters J, Thyagarajan B, Yao S, Lein ES, Zeng H, Levi BP, Ngai J, Ting JT, Tasic B. Cell. 2025 May 16:S0092-8674(25)00513-6. doi: 10.1016/j.cell.2025.05.002. PubMed 40403729.
Backbone
  Vector backbone: rAAV
  Vector type: AAV
Growth in bacteria
  Bacterial resistance: Ampicillin, 100 μg/mL
  Growth temperature: 30°C
  Growth strain: NEB Stable
  Copy number: Unknown
Gene/Insert
  Gene/Insert name: SYFP2
Terms and licenses: Academic/Nonprofit Terms; Industry Terms: Not Available to Industry
How to cite: AiP20178 - pAAV-AiE3095m-minBG-SYFP2-WPRE3-BGHpA was a gift from Bosiljka Tasic (Addgene plasmid # 233582 ; http://n2t.net/addgene:233582 ; RRID:Addgene_233582)
