[The description below was written by a language model from this plasmid's Addgene catalogue record and pLannotate feature annotations shown in this document.]
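Description:
AiP20178 - pAAV-AiE3095m-minBG-SYFP2-WPRE3-BGHpA is a recombinant AAV transfer plasmid of about 5 kb, built to test or exploit a candidate enhancer for cell-type-restricted expression in the brain. It is maintained in bacteria through a high-copy ColE1/pUC-type origin and selected with ampicillin via the bla gene and its own promoter. An f1 phage origin and small remnants of pBR322 bom and rop sequences are also present in the backbone. The expression cassette is flanked by AAV2 inverted terminal repeats, which are the only cis elements needed for replication and packaging of the intervening DNA into AAV particles. The annotation shows one intact ITR downstream and only short fragments upstream, which may simply reflect how poorly these repeat structures sequence and annotate. The record lists a recombination-deficient stable E. coli strain as host, consistent with the known instability of ITRs.

As the name indicates, the payload consists of the enhancer AiE3095m placed upstream of a minimal beta-globin promoter (minBG). Neither element is annotated in the feature table, but both presumably lie in the unannotated stretch between the left ITR and the reporter. A minimal promoter has little activity on its own, so transcription depends on the enhancer, and the pattern of expression reports the enhancer's specificity. The reporter is SYFP2, a rapidly maturing monomeric yellow fluorescent protein. It is followed by WPRE3, a shortened woodchuck hepatitis virus posttranscriptional element (detected as two WPRE fragments) that boosts transcript stability and expression, and by the bovine growth hormone polyadenylation signal. The record does not state which brain cell populations the enhancer targets. The construct belongs to a collection of enhancer AAVs for genetic access to cortical cell types.
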