Features (pLannotate 1.2.2; 14 found; start..end, strand, type, name):
     12..39      +  repeat_region  AAV2 ITR (fragment): inverted terminal repeat of adeno-associated virus serotype 2 inverted
     68..95      +  repeat_region  AAV2 ITR (fragment): inverted terminal repeat of adeno-associated virus serotype 2 inverted
    976..1692    +  CDS            SYFP2: SYFP2 is a basic (constitutively fluorescent) yellow fluorescent protein published in 2006, derived from Aequorea victoria. It is reported to be a very rapidly-maturing monomer with moderate acid sensitivity.
   1732..1889    +  misc_feature   WPRE (fragment): woodchuck hepatitis virus posttranscriptional regulatory element
   1895..1975    +  misc_feature   WPRE (fragment): woodchuck hepatitis virus posttranscriptional regulatory element
   1992..2103    +  polyA_signal   bGH poly(A) signal: bovine growth hormone polyadenylation signal
   2221..2361    +  repeat_region  AAV2 ITR: inverted terminal repeat of adeno-associated virus serotype 2 inverted
   2366..2417    -  misc_feature   bom (fragment): basis of mobility region from pBR322
   2436..2891    +  rep_origin     f1 ori (sequence partly withheld): f1 bacteriophage origin of replication; arrow indicates direction of (+) strand synthesis
   2892..2941    -  misc_feature   bom (fragment): basis of mobility region from pBR322
   3043..3078    -  CDS            rop (fragment): Rop protein, which maintains plasmids at low copy number; rop
   3173..3277    +  promoter       AmpR promoter: bla
   3278..4138    +  CDS            AmpR: β-lactamase; bla; confers resistance to ampicillin, carbenicillin, and related antibiotics
   4309..4897    +  rep_origin     ori: high-copy-number ColE1/pMB1/pBR322/pUC origin of replication
>Addgene plasmid #233582 | AiP20178 - pAAV-AiE3095m-minBG-SYFP2-WPRE3-BGHpA | addgene full sequence | sequence record 463076 | Addgene NGS Result
CCTGCAGGCAGCTGCGCGCTCGCTCGCTCACTGAGGCCGCCCGGGCGTCGGGCGACCTTTGGTCGCCCGG
CCTCAGTGAGCGAGCGAGCGCGCAGAGAGGGAGTGGCCAACTCCATCACTAGGGGTTCCTGCGGCCGCAC
GCGTGGGATCCCCAAATCTGCTTGCCATCACCCCCCACCTGAGCTGTCCTTGCCAGGCTCTGCCCCCACA
CGAACCCCGCAGAGGTCTAGGTTTCAATGCCGCCTTCTCCCAGGACTGGATAATTTATCTCCCCTTCTCT
GACCTTCCTAGCCATAGGGATCTACGCCCCCAGGCGGTGTTCTCCTCAGATCCACTCTTGCTGTTCCTGC
TACAGGACAGCCTGGCTGAGGTTTGGGGTGGGGGCGGGGGCGGGTCACAAATCCAAAGACCCTACAAAAG
CTGGAGACATGGGGAAGGGCGGGAGTCGGGGTGGGGGAAGAATGAAGAAGAAAGAAAATCAAGATCTGGA
GAGTTAGCCTTGAGCTCCAGAATGGAGTCCCAGCTGCATTTTCGGAGGACAGGGAGAAAGCTGAGCTAGG
GAGTCTCCTCCTCGTGACACATACAGAAGTCGTGCACGCGGACAGGGCTAGACACGGTCCCCTTCCTCAC
TAACAAACAGGCATATGACGTGCATCTATTTATAGTTCGCAGGGTTACCCTAAATGCACTTGACCATACC
ACAAGACACTGCAATAGCAGCAATACCTTTACACAGCAAGTGCCTCTGCATTAGCTTAATCTTAACTCGT
GAGCACACACACATGCACGCACACGCACGCACACGCACACACACACTCAAGCAGACAGCACCCACTTGGC
TGGTGCAGCTCTGTTGGACACATACAGACGCCGGCGGAGCTCGGGCTGGGCATAAAAGTCAGGGCAGAGC
CATCTATTGCTTACATTTGCTTCTGGGATCCAGATCTTTCGAAGCTAGCGCTACCGGTCGCCACCATGGT
GAGCAAGGGCGAGGAGCTGTTCACCGGGGTGGTGCCCATCCTGGTCGAGCTGGACGGCGACGTAAACGGC
CACAAGTTCAGCGTGTCCGGCGAGGGCGAGGGCGATGCCACCTACGGCAAGCTGACCCTGAAGCTGATCT
GCACCACCGGCAAGCTGCCCGTGCCCTGGCCCACCCTCGTGACCACCCTGGGCTACGGCGTGCAGTGCTT
CGCCCGCTACCCCGACCACATGAAGCAGCACGACTTCTTCAAGTCCGCCATGCCCGAAGGCTACGTCCAG
GAGCGCACCATCTTCTTCAAGGACGACGGCAACTACAAGACCCGCGCCGAGGTGAAGTTCGAGGGCGACA
CCCTGGTGAACCGCATCGAGCTGAAGGGCATCGACTTCAAGGAGGACGGCAACATCCTGGGGCACAAGCT
GGAGTACAACTACAACAGCCACAACGTCTATATCACCGCCGACAAGCAGAAGAACGGCATCAAGGCCAAC
TTCAAGATCCGCCACAACATCGAGGACGGCGGCGTGCAGCTCGCCGACCACTACCAGCAGAACACCCCCA
TCGGCGACGGCCCCGTGCTGCTGCCCGACAACCACTACCTGAGCTACCAGTCCAAGCTGAGCAAAGACCC
CAACGAGAAGCGCGATCACATGGTCCTGCTGGAGTTCGTGACCGCCGCCGGGATCACTCTCGGCATGGAC
GAGCTGTACAAGTAAGTCGACGGCGCGCCGCGGCCGCGAATTCGATATCATAATCAACCTCTGGATTACA
AAATTTGTGAAAGATTGACTGGTATTCTTAACTATGTTGCTCCTTTTACGCTATGTGGATACGCTGCTTT
AATGCCTTTGTATCATGCTATTGCTTCCCGTATGGCTTTCATTTTCTCCTCCTTGTATAAATCCTGGTTA
GTTCTTGCCACGGCGGAACTCATCGCCGCCTGCCTTGCCCGCTGCTGGACAGGGGCTCGGCTGTTGGGCA
CTGACAATTCCGTGGCTCGAGAGATCTTCGACTGTGCCTTCTAGTTGCCAGCCATCTGTTGTTTGCCCCT
CCCCCGTGCCTTCCTTGACCCTGGAAGGTGCCACTCCCACTGTCCTTTCCTAATAAAATGAGGAAATTGC
ATCGCATTGTCTGAGTAGGTGTCATTCTATTCTGGGGGGTGGGGTGGGGCAGGACAGCAAGGGGGAGGAT
TGGGAAGACAATAGCAGGCATGAGATCTCACGTGCGGACCGAGCGGCCGCAGGAACCCCTAGTGATGGAG
TTGGCCACTCCCTCTCTGCGCGCTCGCTCGCTCACTGAGGCCGGGCGACCAAAGGTCGCCCGACGCCCGG
GCTTTGCCCGGGCGGCCTCAGTGAGCGAGCGAGCGCGCAGCTGCCTGCAGGGGCGCCTGATGCGGTATTT
TCTCCTTACGCATCTGTGCGGTATTTCACACCGCATA
[95 nt withheld, positions 2418-2512]
T
[46 nt withheld, positions 2514-2559]
C
[141 nt withheld, positions 2561-2701]
CCTTTGACGTTGGAGTCCACGTTCTTT
[37 nt withheld, positions 2729-2765]
ACTCTATCTCGGGCTATTCTTTTGATTTATAAGGGATTTTGCCGATTTCGGTCTATTGGTTAAAAAATGA
GCTGATTTAACAAAAATTTAACGCGAATTTTAACAAAATATTAACGTTTACAATTTTATGGTGCACTCTC
AGTACAATCTGCTCTGATGCCGCATAGTTAAGCCAGCCCCGACACCCGCCAACACCCGCTGACGCGCCCT
GACGGGCTTGTCTGCTCCCGGCATCCGCTTACAGACAAGCTGTGACCGTCTCCGGGAGCTGCATGTGTCA
GAGGTTTTCACCGTCATCACCGAAACGCGCGAGACGAAAGGGCCTCGTGATACGCCTATTTTTATAGGTT
AATGTCATGATAATAATGGTTTCTTAGACGTCAGGTGGCACTTTTCGGGGAAATGTGCGCGGAACCCCTA
TTTGTTTATTTTTCTAAATACATTCAAATATGTATCCGCTCATGAGACAATAACCCTGATAAATGCTTCA
ATAATATTGAAAAAGGAAGAGTATGAGTATTCAACATTTCCGTGTCGCCCTTATTCCCTTTTTTGCGGCA
TTTTGCCTTCCTGTTTTTGCTCACCCAGAAACGCTGGTGAAAGTAAAAGATGCTGAAGATCAGTTGGGTG
CACGAGTGGGTTACATCGAACTGGATCTCAACAGCGGTAAGATCCTTGAGAGTTTTCGCCCCGAAGAACG
TTTTCCAATGATGAGCACTTTTAAAGTTCTGCTATGTGGCGCGGTATTATCCCGTATTGACGCCGGGCAA
GAGCAACTCGGTCGCCGCATACACTATTCTCAGAATGACTTGGTTGAGTACTCACCAGTCACAGAAAAGC
ATCTTACGGATGGCATGACAGTAAGAGAATTATGCAGTGCTGCCATAACCATGAGTGATAACACTGCGGC
CAACTTACTTCTGACAACGATCGGAGGACCGAAGGAGCTAACCGCTTTTTTGCACAACATGGGGGATCAT
GTAACTCGCCTTGATCGTTGGGAACCGGAGCTGAATGAAGCCATACCAAACGACGAGCGTGACACCACGA
TGCCTGTAGCAATGGCAACAACGTTGCGCAAACTATTAACTGGCGAACTACTTACTCTAGCTTCCCGGCA
ACAATTAATAGACTGGATGGAGGCGGATAAAGTTGCAGGACCACTTCTGCGCTCGGCCCTTCCGGCTGGC
TGGTTTATTGCTGATAAATCTGGAGCCGGTGAGCGTGGGTCTCGCGGTATCATTGCAGCACTGGGGCCAG
ATGGTAAGCCCTCCCGTATCGTAGTTATCTACACGACGGGGAGTCAGGCAACTATGGATGAACGAAATAG
ACAGATCGCTGAGATAGGTGCCTCACTGATTAAGCATTGGTAACTGTCAGACCAAGTTTACTCATATATA
CTTTAGATTGATTTAAAACTTCATTTTTAATTTAAAAGGATCTAGGTGAAGATCCTTTTTGATAATCTCA
TGACCAAAATCCCTTAACGTGAGTTTTCGTTCCACTGAGCGTCAGACCCCGTAGAAAAGATCAAAGGATC
TTCTTGAGATCCTTTTTTTCTGCGCGTAATCTGCTGCTTGCAAACAAAAAAACCACCGCTACCAGCGGTG
GTTTGTTTGCCGGATCAAGAGCTACCAACTCTTTTTCCGAAGGTAACTGGCTTCAGCAGAGCGCAGATAC
CAAATACTGTTCTTCTAGTGTAGCCGTAGTTAGGCCACCACTTCAAGAACTCTGTAGCACCGCCTACATA
CCTCGCTCTGCTAATCCTGTTACCAGTGGCTGCTGCCAGTGGCGATAAGTCGTGTCTTACCGGGTTGGAC
TCAAGACGATAGTTACCGGATAAGGCGCAGCGGTCGGGCTGAACGGGGGGTTCGTGCACACAGCCCAGCT
TGGAGCGAACGACCTACACCGAACTGAGATACCTACAGCGTGAGCTATGAGAAAGCGCCACGCTTCCCGA
AGGGAGAAAGGCGGACAGGTATCCGGTAAGCGGCAGGGTCGGAACAGGAGAGCGCACGAGGGAGCTTCCA
GGGGGAAACGCCTGGTATCTTTATAGTCCTGTCGGGTTTCGCCACCTCTGACTTGAGCGTCGATTTTTGT
GATGCTCGTCAGGGGGGCGGAGCCTATGGAAAAACGCCAGCAACGCGGCCTTTTTACGGTTCCTGGCCTT
TTGCTGGCCTTTTGCTCACATGT
